Addgene plasmid #119137: A3D-Cas9n-UGI
Purpose: Base editor made from APOBEC3D
Depositing lab: Reuben Harris. Depositing organization: University of Minnesota. Publication: A panel of eGFP reporters for single base editing by APOBEC-Cas9 editosome complexes. Martin AS, Salamango DJ, Serebrenik AA, Shaban NM, Brown WL, Harris RS. Sci Rep. 2019 Jan 24;9(1):497. doi: 10.1038/s41598-018-36739-9. PubMed 30679582.
Backbone
  Vector backbone: BE3
  Backbone manufacturer: Liu Lab
  Backbone size w/o insert (bp): 7825
  Vector type: CRISPR
Growth in bacteria
  Bacterial resistance: Ampicillin, 100 μg/mL
  Growth temperature: 37°C
  Growth strain: DH5alpha
  Copy number: High Copy
Gene/Insert
  Gene/Insert name: APOBEC3D-Cas9 nickase-UGI
  Species: H. sapiens (human)
  Insert size (bp): 1158
  Mutation: None
  Promoter: CMV
  Cloning method: Restriction Enzyme; 5′ cloning site NotI (not destroyed); 3′ cloning site XmaI (not destroyed)
  Sequencing primers: 5′ CGTGTACGGTGGGAGGTCTA
Terms and licenses: Academic/Nonprofit Terms; Industry Terms: Not Available to Industry
How to cite: A3D-Cas9n-UGI was a gift from Reuben Harris (Addgene plasmid # 119137 ; http://n2t.net/addgene:119137 ; RRID:Addgene_119137)
