[The description below was written by a language model from this plasmid's Addgene catalogue record and pLannotate feature annotations shown in this document.]
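Description:
A3D-Cas9n-UGI is a mammalian expression plasmid encoding a cytosine base editor in which human APOBEC3D supplies the deaminase activity. It is built on the BE3 base editor backbone, with the APOBEC3D coding sequence (about 1.16 kb, recorded as unmutated) cloned between NotI and XmaI sites, both of which were retained. In bacteria the roughly 9 kb plasmid is maintained at high copy from a ColE1/pUC-type origin and selected with ampicillin through the β-lactamase gene. Short remnants of lac regulatory elements, lacI, an SV40 promoter and a bom site appear in the annotation but are backbone fragments with no evident functional role. No mammalian selection marker is annotated, so the plasmid appears suited to transient transfection.

The payload is a single fusion open reading frame driven by the CMV enhancer and immediate-early promoter and terminated by the bovine growth hormone polyadenylation signal. APOBEC3D sits at the N-terminus, followed by a short segment that the automated annotation matches to an adenine base editor fragment; given its position and length, this is most likely just the linker shared among base editor designs. Next comes Streptococcus pyogenes Cas9, described in the catalogue as a nickase. The feature tool labels it as the VQR PAM variant, but the record gives no indication of altered PAM specificity, so this label should be treated cautiously. The C-terminal uracil DNA glycosylase inhibitor from phage PBS2 blocks excision of the uracil produced by deamination, favouring a C-to-T outcome.

No guide RNA cassette is annotated, so a guide would have to be supplied separately. The associated publication concerns eGFP reporters for measuring single-base editing by APOBEC-Cas9 complexes.
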