Features (pLannotate 1.2.2; 17 found; start..end, strand, type, name):
    132..335     +  promoter       CMV promoter: human cytomegalovirus (CMV) immediate early promoter
    386..1543    +  CDS            APOBEC3D: ABC3D_HUMAN - Also known as APOBEC3DE From Homo sapiens (Human).
   1544..1591    +  CDS            ABE(7.10) (fragment): adenine base editor comprising wild-type E. coli TadA fused to the evolved TadA*(7.10) mutant (Gaudelli et al., 2017)
   1592..5692    +  CDS            Cas9 VQR: Streptococcus pyogenes Cas9 endonuclease with the D1135V/R1335Q/T1337R mutations has an altered recognition specificity for the protospacer adjacent motif (PAM) (Kleinstiver et al., 2015)
   5705..5953    +  CDS            UGI: UNGI_BPPB2 - Experimental evidence at protein level: Swiss-Prot protein existence level 1. This protein binds specifically and reversibly to the host uracil-DNA glycosylase, preventing removal of uracil residues from PBS2 DNA by the host uracil-excision repair system. From Bacillus phage PBS2 (Bacteriophage PBS2).
   6041..6265    +  polyA_signal   bGH poly(A) signal: bovine growth hormone polyadenylation signal
   6269..6290    +  promoter       SV40 promoter (fragment): SV40 enhancer and early promoter
   6295..6311    +  misc_feature   MCS (fragment): pBluescript multiple cloning site
   6360..6376    -  protein_bind   lac operator: The lac repressor binds to the lac operator to inhibit transcription in E. coli. This inhibition can be relieved by adding lactose or isopropyl-β-D-thiogalactopyranoside (IPTG). lac repressor encoded by lacI
   6384..6414    -  promoter       lac promoter: promoter for the E. coli lac operon
   6429..6450    -  protein_bind   CAP binding site: CAP binding activates transcription in the presence of cAMP. E. coli catabolite activator protein
   6463..6555    -  CDS            lacI (fragment): lac repressor; lacI; The lac repressor binds to the lac operator to inhibit transcription in E. coli. This inhibition can be relieved by adding lactose or isopropyl-β-D-thiogalactopyranoside (IPTG).
   6738..7326    -  rep_origin     ori: high-copy-number ColE1/pMB1/pBR322/pUC origin of replication
   7497..8357    -  CDS            AmpR: β-lactamase; bla; confers resistance to ampicillin, carbenicillin, and related antibiotics
   8358..8462    -  promoter       AmpR promoter: bla
   8533..8577    -  misc_feature   bom (fragment): basis of mobility region from pBR322
   8732..131     +  enhancer       CMV enhancer (across the origin): human cytomegalovirus immediate early enhancer
>Addgene plasmid #119137 | A3D-Cas9n-UGI | addgene full sequence | sequence record 232316 | Addgene NGS Result
ATATGCCAAGTACGCCCCCTATTGACGTCAATGACGGTAAATGGCCCGCCTGGCATTATGCCCAGTACAT
GACCTTATGGGACTTTCCTACTTGGCAGTACATCTACGTATTAGTCATCGCTATTACCATGGTGATGCGG
TTTTGGCAGTACATCAATGGGCGTGGATAGCGGTTTGACTCACGGGGATTTCCAAGTCTCCACCCCATTG
ACGTCAATGGGAGTTTGTTTTGGCACCAAAATCAACGGGACTTTCCAAAATGTCGTAACAACTCCGCCCC
ATTGACGCAAATGGGCGGTAGGCGTGTACGGTGGGAGGTCTATATAAGCAGAGCTGGTTTAGTGAACCGT
CAGATCCGCTAGAGATCCGCGGCCGCGCCGCCACCATGAATCCACAGATCAGAAATCCGATGGAGCGGAT
GTATCGAGACACATTCTACGACAACTTTGAAAACGAACCCATCCTCTATGGTCGGAGCTACACTTGGCTG
TGCTATGAAGTGAAAATAAAGAGGGGCCGCTCAAATCTCCTTTGGGACACAGGGGTCTTTCGAGGCCCGG
TACTACCCAAACGTCAGTCGAATCACAGGCAGGAGGTGTATTTCCGGTTTGAGAACCACGCAGAAATGTG
CTTCTTATCTTGGTTCTGTGGCAACCGACTGCCTGCTAACAGGCGCTTCCAGATCACCTGGTTTGTATCA
TGGAACCCCTGCCTGCCCTGTGTGGTGAAGGTGACCAAATTCTTGGCTGAGCACCCCAATGTCACCCTGA
CCATCTCTGCCGCCCGCCTCTACTACTACCGGGATAGAGATTGGCGGTGGGTGCTCCTCAGGCTGCATAA
GGCAGGGGCCCGTGTGAAGATCATGGACTATGAAGACTTTGCATACTGCTGGGAAAACTTTGTGTGCAAT
GAAGGTCAGCCATTCATGCCTTGGTACAAATTCGATGACAATTATGCATCCCTGCACCGCACGCTAAAGG
AGATTCTCAGAAACCCGATGGAGGCAATGTACCCACACATATTCTACTTCCACTTTAAAAACCTACTGAA
AGCCTGTGGTCGGAACGAAAGCTGGCTGTGCTTCACCATGGAAGTTACAAAGCACCACTCAGCTGTCTTC
CGGAAGAGGGGCGTCTTCCGAAACCAGGTGGATCCTGAGACCCATTGTCATGCAGAAAGGTGCTTCCTCT
CTTGGTTCTGTGACGACATACTGTCTCCTAACACAAACTACGAGGTCACCTGGTACACATCTTGGAGCCC
TTGCCCAGAGTGTGCAGGGGAGGTGGCCGAGTTCCTGGCCAGGCACAGCAACGTGAATCTCACCATCTTC
ACCGCCCGCCTCTGCTATTTCTGGGATACAGATTACCAGGAGGGGCTCTGCAGCCTGAGTCAGGAAGGGG
CCTCCGTGAAGATCATGGGCTACAAAGATTTTGTATCTTGTTGGAAAAACTTTGTGTACAGTGATGATGA
GCCATTCAAGCCTTGGAAGGGACTACAAACCAACTTTCGACTTCTGAAAAGAAGGCTACGGGAGATTCTC
CAGAGCGGCAGCGAGACTCCCGGGACCTCAGAGTCCGCCACACCCGAAAGTGATAAAAAGTATTCTATTG
GTTTAGCCATCGGCACTAATTCCGTTGGATGGGCTGTCATAACCGATGAATACAAAGTACCTTCAAAGAA
ATTTAAGGTGTTGGGGAACACAGACCGTCATTCGATTAAAAAGAATCTTATCGGTGCCCTCCTATTCGAT
AGTGGCGAAACGGCAGAGGCGACTCGCCTGAAACGAACCGCTCGGAGAAGGTATACACGTCGCAAGAACC
GAATATGTTACTTACAAGAAATTTTTAGCAATGAGATGGCCAAAGTTGACGATTCTTTCTTTCACCGTTT
GGAAGAGTCCTTCCTTGTCGAAGAGGACAAGAAACATGAACGGCACCCCATCTTTGGAAACATAGTAGAT
GAGGTGGCATATCATGAAAAGTACCCAACGATTTATCACCTCAGAAAAAAGCTAGTTGACTCAACTGATA
AAGCGGACCTGAGGTTAATCTACTTGGCTCTTGCCCATATGATAAAGTTCCGTGGGCACTTTCTCATTGA
GGGTGATCTAAATCCGGACAACTCGGATGTCGACAAACTGTTCATCCAGTTAGTACAAACCTATAATCAG
TTGTTTGAAGAGAACCCTATAAATGCAAGTGGCGTGGATGCGAAGGCTATTCTTAGCGCCCGCCTCTCTA
AATCCCGACGGCTAGAAAACCTGATCGCACAATTACCCGGAGAGAAGAAAAATGGGTTGTTCGGTAACCT
TATAGCGCTCTCACTAGGCCTGACACCAAATTTTAAGTCGAACTTCGACTTAGCTGAAGATGCCAAATTG
CAGCTTAGTAAGGACACGTACGATGACGATCTCGACAATCTACTGGCACAAATTGGAGATCAGTATGCGG
ACTTATTTTTGGCTGCCAAAAACCTTAGCGATGCAATCCTCCTATCTGACATACTGAGAGTTAATACTGA
GATTACCAAGGCGCCGTTATCCGCTTCAATGATCAAAAGGTACGATGAACATCACCAAGACTTGACACTT
CTCAAGGCCCTAGTCCGTCAGCAACTGCCTGAGAAATATAAGGAAATATTCTTTGATCAGTCGAAAAACG
GGTACGCAGGTTATATTGACGGCGGAGCGAGTCAAGAGGAATTCTACAAGTTTATCAAACCCATATTAGA
GAAGATGGATGGGACGGAAGAGTTGCTTGTAAAACTCAATCGCGAAGATCTACTGCGAAAGCAGCGGACT
TTCGACAACGGTAGCATTCCACATCAAATCCACTTAGGCGAATTGCATGCTATACTTAGAAGGCAGGAGG
ATTTTTATCCGTTCCTCAAAGACAATCGTGAAAAGATTGAGAAAATCCTAACCTTTCGCATACCTTACTA
TGTGGGACCCCTGGCCCGAGGGAACTCTCGGTTCGCATGGATGACAAGAAAGTCCGAAGAAACGATTACT
CCATGGAATTTTGAGGAAGTTGTCGATAAAGGTGCGTCAGCTCAATCGTTCATCGAGAGGATGACCAACT
TTGACAAGAATTTACCGAACGAAAAAGTATTGCCTAAGCACAGTTTACTTTACGAGTATTTCACAGTGTA
CAATGAACTCACGAAAGTTAAGTATGTCACTGAGGGCATGCGTAAACCCGCCTTTCTAAGCGGAGAACAG
AAGAAAGCAATAGTAGATCTGTTATTCAAGACCAACCGCAAAGTGACAGTTAAGCAATTGAAAGAGGACT
ACTTTAAGAAAATTGAATGCTTCGATTCTGTCGAGATCTCCGGGGTAGAAGATCGATTTAATGCGTCACT
TGGTACGTATCATGACCTCCTAAAGATAATTAAAGATAAGGACTTCCTGGATAACGAAGAGAATGAAGAT
ATCTTAGAAGATATAGTGTTGACTCTTACCCTCTTTGAAGATCGGGAAATGATTGAGGAAAGACTAAAAA
CATACGCTCACCTGTTCGACGATAAGGTTATGAAACAGTTAAAGAGGCGTCGCTATACGGGCTGGGGACG
ATTGTCGCGGAAACTTATCAACGGGATAAGAGACAAGCAAAGTGGTAAAACTATTCTCGATTTTCTAAAG
AGCGACGGCTTCGCCAATAGGAACTTTATGCAGCTGATCCATGATGACTCTTTAACCTTCAAAGAGGATA
TACAAAAGGCACAGGTTTCCGGACAAGGGGACTCATTGCACGAACATATTGCGAATCTTGCTGGTTCGCC
AGCCATCAAAAAGGGCATACTCCAGACAGTCAAAGTAGTGGATGAGCTAGTTAAGGTCATGGGACGTCAC
AAACCGGAAAACATTGTAATCGAGATGGCACGCGAAAATCAAACGACTCAGAAGGGGCAAAAAAACAGTC
GAGAGCGGATGAAGAGAATAGAAGAGGGTATTAAAGAACTGGGCAGCCAGATCTTAAAGGAGCATCCTGT
GGAAAATACCCAATTGCAGAACGAGAAACTTTACCTCTATTACCTACAAAATGGAAGGGACATGTATGTT
GATCAGGAACTGGACATAAACCGTTTATCTGATTACGACGTCGATCACATTGTACCCCAATCCTTTTTGA
AGGACGATTCAATCGACAATAAAGTGCTTACACGCTCGGATAAGAACCGAGGGAAAAGTGACAATGTTCC
AAGCGAGGAAGTCGTAAAGAAAATGAAGAACTATTGGCGGCAGCTCCTAAATGCGAAACTGATAACGCAA
AGAAAGTTCGATAACTTAACTAAAGCTGAGAGGGGTGGCTTGTCTGAACTTGACAAGGCCGGATTTATTA
AACGTCAGCTCGTGGAAACCCGCCAAATCACAAAGCATGTTGCACAGATACTAGATTCCCGAATGAATAC
GAAATACGACGAGAACGATAAGCTGATTCGGGAAGTCAAAGTAATCACTTTAAAGTCAAAATTGGTGTCG
GACTTCAGAAAGGATTTTCAATTCTATAAAGTTAGGGAGATAAATAACTACCACCATGCGCACGACGCTT
ATCTTAATGCCGTCGTAGGGACCGCACTCATTAAGAAATACCCGAAGCTAGAAAGTGAGTTTGTGTATGG
TGATTACAAAGTTTATGACGTCCGTAAGATGATCGCGAAAAGCGAACAGGAGATAGGCAAGGCTACAGCC
AAATACTTCTTTTATTCTAACATTATGAATTTCTTTAAGACGGAAATCACTCTGGCAAACGGAGAGATAC
GCAAACGACCTTTAATTGAAACCAATGGGGAGACAGGTGAAATCGTATGGGATAAGGGCCGGGACTTCGC
GACGGTGAGAAAAGTTTTGTCCATGCCCCAAGTCAACATAGTAAAGAAAACTGAGGTGCAGACCGGAGGG
TTTTCAAAGGAATCGATTCTTCCAAAAAGGAATAGTGATAAGCTCATCGCTCGTAAAAAGGACTGGGACC
CGAAAAAGTACGGTGGCTTCGATAGCCCTACAGTTGCCTATTCTGTCCTAGTAGTGGCAAAAGTTGAGAA
GGGAAAATCCAAGAAACTGAAGTCAGTCAAAGAATTATTGGGGATAACGATTATGGAGCGCTCGTCTTTT
GAAAAGAACCCCATCGACTTCCTTGAGGCGAAAGGTTACAAGGAAGTAAAAAAGGATCTCATAATTAAAC
TACCAAAGTATAGTCTGTTTGAGTTAGAAAATGGCCGAAAACGGATGTTGGCTAGCGCCGGAGAGCTTCA
AAAGGGGAACGAACTCGCACTACCGTCTAAATACGTGAATTTCCTGTATTTAGCGTCCCATTACGAGAAG
TTGAAAGGTTCACCTGAAGATAACGAACAGAAGCAACTTTTTGTTGAGCAGCACAAACATTATCTCGACG
AAATCATAGAGCAAATTTCGGAATTCAGTAAGAGAGTCATCCTAGCTGATGCCAATCTGGACAAAGTATT
AAGCGCATACAACAAGCACAGGGATAAACCCATACGTGAGCAGGCGGAAAATATTATCCATTTGTTTACT
CTTACCAACCTCGGCGCTCCAGCCGCATTCAAGTATTTTGACACAACGATAGATCGCAAACGATACACTT
CTACCAAGGAGGTGCTAGACGCGACACTGATTCACCAATCCATCACGGGATTATATGAAACTCGGATAGA
TTTGTCACAGCTTGGGGGTGACTCTGGTGGTTCTACTAATCTGTCAGATATTATTGAAAAGGAGACCGGT
AAGCAACTGGTTATCCAGGAATCCATCCTCATGCTCCCAGAGGAGGTGGAAGAAGTCATTGGGAACAAGC
CGGAAAGCGATATACTCGTGCACACCGCCTACGACGAGAGCACCGACGAGAATGTCATGCTTCTGACTAG
CGACGCCCCTGAATACAAGCCTTGGGCTCTGGTCATACAGGATAGCAACGGTGAGAACAAGATTAAGATG
CTCTCTGGTGGTTCTCCCAAGAAGAAGAGGAAAGTCTAACCGGTCATCATCACCATCACCATTGAGTTTA
AACCCGCTGATCAGCCTCGACTGTGCCTTCTAGTTGCCAGCCATCTGTTGTTTGCCCCTCCCCCGTGCCT
TCCTTGACCCTGGAAGGTGCCACTCCCACTGTCCTTTCCTAATAAAATGAGGAAATTGCATCGCATTGTC
TGAGTAGGTGTCATTCTATTCTGGGGGGTGGGGTGGGGCAGGACAGCAAGGGGGAGGATTGGGAAGACAA
TAGCAGGCATGCTGGGGATGCGGTGGGCTCTATGGCTTCTGAGGCGGAAAGAACCAGCTGGGGCTCGATA
CCGTCGACCTCTAGCTAGAGCTTGGCGTAATCATGGTCATAGCTGTTTCCTGTGTGAAATTGTTATCCGC
TCACAATTCCACACAACATACGAGCCGGAAGCATAAAGTGTAAAGCCTAGGGTGCCTAATGAGTGAGCTA
ACTCACATTAATTGCGTTGCGCTCACTGCCCGCTTTCCAGTCGGGAAACCTGTCGTGCCAGCTGCATTAA
TGAATCGGCCAACGCGCGGGGAGAGGCGGTTTGCGTATTGGGCGCTCTTCCGCTTCCTCGCTCACTGACT
CGCTGCGCTCGGTCGTTCGGCTGCGGCGAGCGGTATCAGCTCACTCAAAGGCGGTAATACGGTTATCCAC
AGAATCAGGGGATAACGCAGGAAAGAACATGTGAGCAAAAGGCCAGCAAAAGGCCAGGAACCGTAAAAAG
GCCGCGTTGCTGGCGTTTTTCCATAGGCTCCGCCCCCCTGACGAGCATCACAAAAATCGACGCTCAAGTC
AGAGGTGGCGAAACCCGACAGGACTATAAAGATACCAGGCGTTTCCCCCTGGAAGCTCCCTCGTGCGCTC
TCCTGTTCCGACCCTGCCGCTTACCGGATACCTGTCCGCCTTTCTCCCTTCGGGAAGCGTGGCGCTTTCT
CATAGCTCACGCTGTAGGTATCTCAGTTCGGTGTAGGTCGTTCGCTCCAAGCTGGGCTGTGTGCACGAAC
CCCCCGTTCAGCCCGACCGCTGCGCCTTATCCGGTAACTATCGTCTTGAGTCCAACCCGGTAAGACACGA
CTTATCGCCACTGGCAGCAGCCACTGGTAACAGGATTAGCAGAGCGAGGTATGTAGGCGGTGCTACAGAG
TTCTTGAAGTGGTGGCCTAACTACGGCTACACTAGAAGAACAGTATTTGGTATCTGCGCTCTGCTGAAGC
CAGTTACCTTCGGAAAAAGAGTTGGTAGCTCTTGATCCGGCAAACAAACCACCGCTGGTAGCGGTGGTTT
TTTTGTTTGCAAGCAGCAGATTACGCGCAGAAAAAAAGGATCTCAAGAAGATCCTTTGATCTTTTCTACG
GGGTCTGACGCTCAGTGGAACGAAAACTCACGTTAAGGGATTTTGGTCATGAGATTATCAAAAAGGATCT
TCACCTAGATCCTTTTAAATTAAAAATGAAGTTTTAAATCAATCTAAAGTATATATGAGTAAACTTGGTC
TGACAGTTACCAATGCTTAATCAGTGAGGCACCTATCTCAGCGATCTGTCTATTTCGTTCATCCATAGTT
GCCTGACTCCCCGTCGTGTAGATAACTACGATACGGGAGGGCTTACCATCTGGCCCCAGTGCTGCAATGA
TACCGCGAGACCCACGCTCACCGGCTCCAGATTTATCAGCAATAAACCAGCCAGCCGGAAGGGCCGAGCG
CAGAAGTGGTCCTGCAACTTTATCCGCCTCCATCCAGTCTATTAATTGTTGCCGGGAAGCTAGAGTAAGT
AGTTCGCCAGTTAATAGTTTGCGCAACGTTGTTGCCATTGCTACAGGCATCGTGGTGTCACGCTCGTCGT
TTGGTATGGCTTCATTCAGCTCCGGTTCCCAACGATCAAGGCGAGTTACATGATCCCCCATGTTGTGCAA
AAAAGCGGTTAGCTCCTTCGGTCCTCCGATCGTTGTCAGAAGTAAGTTGGCCGCAGTGTTATCACTCATG
GTTATGGCAGCACTGCATAATTCTCTTACTGTCATGCCATCCGTAAGATGCTTTTCTGTGACTGGTGAGT
ACTCAACCAAGTCATTCTGAGAATAGTGTATGCGGCGACCGAGTTGCTCTTGCCCGGCGTCAATACGGGA
TAATACCGCGCCACATAGCAGAACTTTAAAAGTGCTCATCATTGGAAAACGTTCTTCGGGGCGAAAACTC
TCAAGGATCTTACCGCTGTTGAGATCCAGTTCGATGTAACCCACTCGTGCACCCAACTGATCTTCAGCAT
CTTTTACTTTCACCAGCGTTTCTGGGTGAGCAAAAACAGGAAGGCAAAATGCCGCAAAAAAGGGAATAAG
GGCGACACGGAAATGTTGAATACTCATACTCTTCCTTTTTCAATATTATTGAAGCATTTATCAGGGTTAT
TGTCTCATGAGCGGATACATATTTGAATGTATTTAGAAAAATAAACAAATAGGGGTTCCGCGCACATTTC
CCCGAAAAGTGCCACCTGACGTCGACGGATCGGGAGATCGATCTCCCGATCCCCTAGGGTCGACTCTCAG
TACAATCTGCTCTGATGCCGCATAGTTAAGCCAGTATCTGCTCCCTGCTTGTGTGTTGGAGGTCGCTGAG
TAGTGCGCGAGCAAAATTTAAGCTACAACAAGGCAAGGCTTGACCGACAATTGCATGAAGAATCTGCTTA
GGGTTAGGCGTTTTGCGCTGCTTCGCGATGTACGGGCCAGATATACGCGTTGACATTGATTATTGACTAG
TTATTAATAGTAATCAATTACGGGGTCATTAGTTCATAGCCCATATATGGAGTTCCGCGTTACATAACTT
ACGGTAAATGGCCCGCCTGGCTGACCGCCCAACGACCCCCGCCCATTGACGTCAATAATGACGTATGTTC
CCATAGTAACGCCAATAGGGACTTTCCATTGACGTCAATGGGTGGAGTATTTACGGTAAACTGCCCACTT
GGCAGTACATCAAGTGTATC
